Addgene plasmid #244706: CL20_mEGFP_FOidr_154
Purpose: Express mEGFP-tagged intrinsically disordered protein (IDR), FOidr_154, derived from human fusion protein PCBD2_KRT13
Depositing lab: Richard Kriwacki. Depositing organization: St. Jude Children's Research Hospital. Publication: Proteome-wide computational analyses reveal links between protein condensate formation and RNA biology. Maiti S, Tripathi S, Baggett DW, Phillips AH, Park CG, Wang J, Wahiduzzaman, Freyaldenhoven WT, Kinger S, Pioso BJ, Bollinger JC, Somjee R, Lang B, Babu MM, Kriwacki RW. Sci Adv. 2025 Dec 5;11(49):eady1420. doi: 10.1126/sciadv.ady1420. Epub 2025 Dec 3. PubMed 41337585.
Backbone
  Vector backbone: CL20
  Vector type: Mammalian Expression
Growth in bacteria
  Bacterial resistance: Ampicillin, 100 μg/mL
  Growth temperature: 37°C
  Growth strain: NEB Stable
  Copy number: High Copy
Gene/Insert
  Gene/Insert name: FOidr_154
  Species: H. sapiens (human)
  Mutation: Unmutated
  Tag / fusion protein: monomeric EGFP (N terminal on insert)
  Cloning method: Restriction Enzyme; 5′ cloning site Unknown (unknown if destroyed)
Terms and licenses: Academic/Nonprofit Terms; Industry Terms: Not Available to Industry
Depositor comments: PCBD2_KRT13_1_112
How to cite: CL20_mEGFP_FOidr_154 was a gift from Richard Kriwacki (Addgene plasmid # 244706 ; http://n2t.net/addgene:244706 ; RRID:Addgene_244706)
