[The description below was written by a language model from this plasmid's Addgene catalogue record and pLannotate feature annotations shown in this document.]
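Description:
CL20_mEGFP_FOidr_154 is a mammalian expression plasmid built on the CL20 backbone. The catalogue lists it only as a mammalian expression vector, but the feature table shows the architecture of a self-inactivating HIV-1 lentiviral transfer vector. It is maintained in E. coli through a high-copy ColE1/pUC-type origin and an ampicillin resistance gene (β-lactamase with its own promoter). No mammalian selection marker is annotated. The lentiviral framework comprises a CMV enhancer joined to a truncated 5' LTR, which would drive genomic RNA production in packaging cells, followed by the Ψ packaging signal with a gag fragment, the cPPT/CTS, the Rev response element, and a ΔU3 3' LTR fragment followed by a rabbit β-globin polyadenylation signal. An SV40 origin and SV40 poly(A) signal, along with lac promoter/operator remnants, sit in the plasmid backbone.

The payload is an internal cassette in which the CMV immediate-early enhancer and promoter drive monomeric EGFP fused to the N terminus of FOidr_154. This insert is an unmutated human intrinsically disordered region taken from the fusion protein PCBD2_KRT13; the depositor's comment indicates residues 1–112 of that fusion. The annotation recognises only a PCBD2-derived segment downstream of mEGFP, so the remaining part of the insert, presumably the KRT13-derived portion, is not separately annotated. The short hits to a Tet-responsive promoter, nef, vif, Rev and lacI are fragments that most likely reflect residual or shared vector sequence rather than functional elements.

The construct is intended for expressing the fluorescently tagged IDR in mammalian cells so that its localisation and behaviour can be followed by imaging. The associated publication concerns protein condensate formation and its links to RNA biology.
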