Features (pLannotate 1.2.2; 29 found; start..end, strand, type, name):
    199..254     -  polyA_signal   β-globin poly(A) signal: rabbit β-globin polyadenylation signal (Gil and Proudfoot, 1987)
    340..475     -  LTR            3' LTR (ΔU3) (fragment): self-inactivating 3' long terminal repeat (LTR) from HIV-1
    477..545     -  CDS            nef (fragment): NEF_HV1Z2 - Experimental evidence at protein level: Swiss-Prot protein existence level 1. Extracellular Nef protein targets CD4(+) T-lymphocytes for apoptosis by interacting with CXCR4 surface receptors. From Human immunodeficiency virus type 1 group M subtype D (isolate Z2/CDC-Z34) (HIV-1).
    682..906     -  CDS            PCBD2 (fragment): PHS2_HUMAN - Also known as DCOH2, DCOHM. Experimental evidence at protein level: Swiss-Prot protein existence level 1. Regulates the dimerization of homeodomain protein HNF-1-alpha and enhances its transcriptional activity. From Homo sapiens (Human).
    949..1665    -  CDS            mEGFP: mEGFP is a basic (constitutively fluorescent) green fluorescent protein published in 2002, derived from Aequorea victoria. It has moderate acid sensitivity.
   1679..1716    -  misc_feature   MCS (fragment): multiple cloning site
   1715..1731    -  promoter       tight TRE promoter (fragment): Tet-responsive promoter PTight, consisting of seven tet operator sequences followed by the minimal CMV promoter
   1747..1950    -  promoter       CMV promoter: human cytomegalovirus (CMV) immediate early promoter
   1951..2254    -  enhancer       CMV enhancer: human cytomegalovirus immediate early enhancer
   2322..2338    -  misc_feature   MCS (fragment): multiple cloning site
   2338..2363    -  CDS            Rev (fragment): human immunodeficiency virus 1 (HIV-1) Rev protein; rev; enhances nuclear export of unspliced and incompletely spliced viral mRNAs
   2740..2973    -  misc_feature   RRE: The Rev response element (RRE) of HIV-1 allows for Rev-dependent mRNA export from the nucleus to the cytoplasm.
   3107..3190    -  CDS            vif (fragment): VIF_HV1BR - Experimental evidence at protein level: Swiss-Prot protein existence level 1. Counteracts the innate antiviral activity of host APOBEC3F and APOBEC3G. Forms a complex with host APOBEC3F and APOBEC3G thus preventing the entry of these lethally hypermutating enzymes into progeny virions. Recruits an active E3 ubiquitin ligase complex composed of elongin BC, CUL5, and RBX2 to induce polyubiquitination of APOBEC3G and APOBEC3F. In turn, they are directed to the 26S proteasome for degradation. Vif interaction with APOBEC3G also blocks its cytidine deaminase activity in a proteasome-inde
   3333..3450    -  misc_feature   cPPT/CTS: central polypurine tract and central termination sequence of HIV-1
   3599..3958    -  CDS            HIV-1 gag (fragment): gag protein from human immunodeficiency virus 1; gag
   3942..4067    -  misc_feature   HIV-1 Ψ: packaging signal of human immunodeficiency virus type 1
   4114..4371    -  LTR            5' LTR (truncated): truncated 5' long terminal repeat (LTR) from HIV-1
   4373..4752    -  enhancer       CMV enhancer: human cytomegalovirus immediate early enhancer
   4783..4887    +  promoter       AmpR promoter: bla
   4888..5748    +  CDS            AmpR: β-lactamase; bla; confers resistance to ampicillin, carbenicillin, and related antibiotics
   5919..6507    +  rep_origin     ori: high-copy-number ColE1/pMB1/pBR322/pUC origin of replication
   6690..6744    +  CDS            lacI (fragment): lac repressor; lacI; The lac repressor binds to the lac operator to inhibit transcription in E. coli. This inhibition can be relieved by adding lactose or isopropyl-β-D-thiogalactopyranoside (IPTG).
   6746..6880    -  polyA_signal   SV40 poly(A) signal: SV40 polyadenylation signal
   6900..7035    -  rep_origin     SV40 ori: SV40 origin of replication
   7059..7081    -  promoter       SV40 promoter (fragment): SV40 enhancer and early promoter
   7088..7127    +  CDS            lacI (fragment): lac repressor; lacI; The lac repressor binds to the lac operator to inhibit transcription in E. coli. This inhibition can be relieved by adding lactose or isopropyl-β-D-thiogalactopyranoside (IPTG).
   7140..7161    +  protein_bind   CAP binding site: CAP binding activates transcription in the presence of cAMP. E. coli catabolite activator protein
   7176..7206    +  promoter       lac promoter: promoter for the E. coli lac operon
   7214..7230    +  protein_bind   lac operator: The lac repressor binds to the lac operator to inhibit transcription in E. coli. This inhibition can be relieved by adding lactose or isopropyl-β-D-thiogalactopyranoside (IPTG). lac repressor encoded by lacI
>Addgene plasmid #244706 | CL20_mEGFP_FOidr_154 | addgene full sequence | sequence record 490785 | Addgene NGS Result
AAAAAAAATCTAACCTCAAGTCAAGGCTTTTCTATGGAATAAGGAATGGACAGCAGGGGGCTGTTTCATA
TACTGATGACCTCTTTATAGCCAACCTTTGTTCATGGCAGCCAGCATATGGGCATATGTTGCCAAACTCT
AAACCAAATACTCATTCTGATGTTTTAAATGATTTGCCCTCCCATATGTCCTTCCGAGTGAGAGACACAA
AAAATTCCAACACACTATTGCAATGAAAATAAATTTCCTTTATTAGCCAGAAGTCAGATGCTCAAGGGGC
TTCATGATGTCCCCATAATTTTTGGCAGAGGGAAAAAGATCTGCTAGCTCGAGCAGCTGAAGCTTTATTG
AGGCTTAAGCAGTGGGTTCCCTAGTTAGCCAGAGAGCTCCCAGGCTCAGATCTGGTCTAACCAGAGAGAC
CCAGTACAGGCAAAAAGCAGATCTTGTCTTCTTTGGGAGTGAATTAGCCCTTCCAGTCCCCCCTTTTCTT
TTAAAAAGTGGCTAAGATCTACAGCTGCCTTGTAAGTCATTGGTCTTAAAGGTACCGTAATCTTATCTAG
AACCGGTTCACAACCCTCCATCGCAGGCCCCGAAGTCTACAAAGCCACCTGCGAACCCACCGCCGAAGCC
TCCTCCAAGGCCCCCACCATACCCACCACCCAGTCCGCCGCCGTAACCACCACCAAAACCCTGATTAAAA
TTATGGAACGAAAATTCCTTGTAGATGGCATCACGTTCCGACAGCTCTGACCAGCCAGCCGCCTTCAAGT
CCAAGATGGCTTGGTTACGTTCTTCGGCAGTCAGGCGGTGTGTCCCGGACGACATAGCCGCCAGTCCCAA
AGACTGTCCGCGTAAGGCGGCAAGCAAGCGACGGGTGGCACCAAGGGCTCCCAACACTGCTGCCATCCGG
GAAGCGGCCGCACTTCCCCCGGAGCCTCCGCTTCCGCCCTTGTACAGCTCGTCCATGCCGAGAGTGATCC
CGGCGGCGGTCACGAACTCCAGCAGGACCATGTGATCGCGCTTCTCGTTGGGGTCTTTGCTCAGCTTGGA
CTGGGTGCTCAGGTAGTGGTTGTCGGGCAGCAGCACGGGGCCGTCGCCGATGGGGGTGTTCTGCTGGTAG
TGGTCGGCGAGCTGCACGCTGCCGTCCTCGATGTTGTGGCGGATCTTGAAGTTCACCTTGATGCCGTTCT
TCTGCTTGTCGGCCATGATATAGACGTTGTGGCTGTTGTAGTTGTACTCCAGCTTGTGCCCCAGGATGTT
GCCGTCCTCCTTGAAGTCGATGCCCTTCAGCTCGATGCGGTTCACCAGGGTGTCGCCCTCGAACTTCACC
TCGGCGCGGGTCTTGTAGTTGCCGTCGTCCTTGAAGAAGATGGTGCGCTCCTGGACGTAGCCTTCGGGCA
TGGCGGACTTGAAGAAGTCGTGCTGCTTCATGTGGTCGGGGTAGCGGCTGAAGCACTGCACGCCGTAGGT
CAGGGTGGTCACGAGGGTGGGCCAGGGCACGGGCAGCTTGCCGGTGGTGCAGATGAACTTCAGGGTCAGC
TTGCCGTAGGTGGCATCGCCCTCGCCCTCGCCGGACACGCTGAACTTGTGGCCGTTTACGTCGCCGTCCA
GCTCGACCAGGATGGGCACCACCCCGGTGAACAGCTCCTCGCCCTTGCTCACCATGGTGGCGACCGGTGG
ATCCCGGGCCCGCGGTACCGTCGACTGCAGAATTCGGTTCACTAAACGAGCCCGGTTCACTAAACGAGCT
CTGCTTATATAGACCTCCCACCGTACACGCCTACCGCCCATTTGCGTCAATGGGGCGGAGTTGTTACGAC
ATTTTGGAAAGTCCCGTTGATTTTGGTGCCAAAACAAACTCCCATTGACGTCAATGGGGTGGAGACTTGG
AAATCCCCGTGAGTCAAACCGCTATCCACGCCCATTGATGTACTGCCAAAACCGCATCACCATGGTAATA
GCGATGACTAATACGTAGATGTACTGCCAAGTAGGAAAGTCCCATAAGGTCATGTACTGGGCATAATGCC
AGGCGGGCCATTTACCGTCATTGACGTCAATAGGGGGCGTACTTGGCATATGATACACTTGATGTACTGC
CAAGTGGGCAGTTTACCGTAAATACTCCACCCATTGACGTCAATGGAAAGTCCCTATTGGCGTTACTATG
GGAACATACGTCATTATTGACGTCAATGGGCGGGGGTCGTTGGGCGGTCAGCCAGGCGGGCCATTTACCG
TAAGTTATGTAACGCGGAACTCCATATATGGGCTATGAACTAATGACCCCGTAATTGATTACTATTAATA
ACTAGCACGCGTTCGAAGCTTGAGCTCGGTCCCCTCGGGGTTGGGAGGTGGGTCTGAAACGATAATGGTG
AATATCCCTGCCTAACTCTATTCACTATAGAAAGTACAGCAAAAACTATTCTTAAACCTACCAAGCCTCC
TACTATCATTATGAATAATTTTATATACCACAGCCAATTTGTTATGTTAAACCAATTCCACAAACTTGCC
CATTTATCTAATTCCAATAATTCTTGTTCATTCTTTTCTTGCTGGTTTTGCGATTCTTCAATTAAGGAGT
GTATTAAGCTTGTGTAATTGTTAATTTCTCTGTCCCACTCCATCCAGGTCGTGTGATTCCAAATCTGTTC
CAGAGATTTATTACTCCAACTAGCATTCCAAGGCACAGCAGTGGTGCAAATGAGTTTTCCAGAGCAACCC
CAAATCCCCAGGAGCTGTTGATCCTTTAGGTATCTTTCCACAGCCAGGATTCTTGCCTGGAGCTGCTTGA
TGCCCCAGACTGTGAGTTGCAACAGATGCTGTTGCGCCTCAATAGCCCTCAGCAAATTGTTCTGCTGCTG
CACTATACCAGACAATAATTGTCTGGCCTGTACCGTCAGCGTCATTGACGCTGCGCCCATAGTGCTTCCT
GCTGCTCCCAAGAACCCAAGGAACAAAGCTCCTATTCCCACTGCTCTTTTTTCTCTCTGCACCACTCTTC
TCTTTGCCTTGGTGGGTGCTACTCCTAATGGTTCAATTTTTACTACTTTATATTTATATAATTCACTTCT
CCAATTGTCCCTCATATCTCCTCCTTATGGTGTTTTACTAAACTTTTCCATGTTCTAATCCTCATCCTGT
CTACTTGCCACACAATCATCACCTGCCATCTGTTTTCCATAATCCCTAATGATCTTTGCTTTTCTTCTTG
GCACTACTTTTATGTCACTATTATCTTGTATTACTACTGCCCCTTCACCTTTCCAGAGGAGCTTTGCTGG
TCCTTTCCAAAGTGGATTTCTGCTGTCCCTGTAATAAACCCGAAAATTTTGAATTTTTGTAATTTGTTTT
TGTAATTCTTTAGTTTGTATGTCTGTTGCTATTATGTCTACTATTCTTTCCCCTGCACTGTACCCCCCAA
TCCCCCCTTTTCTTTTAAAATTGTGGATGAATACTGCCATTTGTACTGCTGTCTTAAGATGTTCAGCCTG
ATCTCTTACCTGTCCTATAATTTTCTTTAATTCTTTATTCATAGATTCTACTACTCCTTGACTTTGGGGA
TTGTAGGGAATTTCCAGGTCTGAAGATCCTGCTGCTTGCTGTGCTTTTTTCTTACTTTTGTTTTGCTCTT
CCTCTATCTTGTCTAAAGCTTCCTTGGTGTCTTTTATCTCTATCCTTTGATGCACACAATAGAGGGTTGC
TACTGTATTATATAATGATCTAAGTTCTTCTGATCCTGTCTGAAGGGATGGTTGTAGCTGTCCCAGTATT
TGTCTACAGCCTTCTGATGTTTCTAACAGGCCAGTATTAACTGCGAATCGTTCTAGCTCCCTGCTTGCCC
ATACTATATGTTTTAATTTATATTTTTTCTTTCCCCCTGGCCTTAACCGAATTTTTTCCCATCGCGATCT
AATTCTCCCCCGCTTAATACTGACGCTCTCGCACCCATCTCTCTCCTTCTAGCCTCCGCTAGTCAAAATT
TTTGGCGTACTCACCAGTCGCCGCCCCTCGCCTCTTGCCGTGCGCGCTTCAGCAAGCCGAGTCCTGCGTC
GAGAGAGCTCCTCTGGTTTCCCTTTCGCTTTCAAGTCCCTGTTCGGGCGCCACTGCTAGAGATTTTCCAC
ACTGACTAAAAGGGTCTGAGGGATCTCTAGTTACCAGAGTCACACAACAGACGGGCACACACTACTTGAA
GCACTCAAGGCAAGCTTTATTGAGGCTTAAGCAGTGGGTTCCCTAGTTAGCCAGAGAGCTCCCAGGCTCA
GATCTGGTCTAACCAGAGAGACCCAGTACAGGCAAAAAGCAGCTGCTTATATGCAGGATCTGAGGGCTCG
CCACTCCCCAGTCCCGCCCAGGCCACGCCTCCCATGGTAATAGCGATGACTAATACGTAGATGTACTGCC
AAGTAGGAAAGTCCCATAAGGTCATGTACTGGGCATAATGCCAGGCGGGCCATTTACCGTCATTGACGTC
AATAGGGGGCGTACTTGGCATATGATACACTTGATGTACTGCCAAGTGGGCAGTTTACCGTAAATACTCC
ACCCATTGACGTCAATGGAAAGTCCCTATTGGCGTTACTATGGGAACATACGTCATTATTGACGTCAATG
GGCGGGGGTCGTTGGGCGGTCAGCCAGGCGGGCCATTTACCGTAAGTTATGTAACGCGGAACTCCATATA
TGGGCTATGAACTAATGACCCCGTAATTGATTACTATTAATAACTAGTCAATAATCAATGTCGACCCAGG
TGGCACTTTTCGGGGAAATGTGCGCGGAACCCCTATTTGTTTATTTTTCTAAATACATTCAAATATGTAT
CCGCTCATGAGACAATAACCCTGATAAATGCTTCAATAATATTGAAAAAGGAAGAGTATGAGTATTCAAC
ATTTCCGTGTCGCCCTTATTCCCTTTTTTGCGGCATTTTGCCTTCCTGTTTTTGCTCACCCAGAAACGCT
GGTGAAAGTAAAAGATGCTGAAGATCAGTTGGGTGCACGAGTGGGTTACATCGAACTGGATCTCAACAGC
GGTAAGATCCTTGAGAGTTTTCGCCCCGAAGAACGTTTTCCAATGATGAGCACTTTTAAAGTTCTGCTAT
GTGGCGCGGTATTATCCCGTATTGACGCCGGGCAAGAGCAACTCGGTCGCCGCATACACTATTCTCAGAA
TGACTTGGTTGAGTACTCACCAGTCACAGAAAAGCATCTTACGGATGGCATGACAGTAAGAGAATTATGC
AGTGCTGCCATAACCATGAGTGATAACACTGCGGCCAACTTACTTCTGACAACGATCGGAGGACCGAAGG
AGCTAACCGCTTTTTTGCACAACATGGGGGATCATGTAACTCGCCTTGATCGTTGGGAACCGGAGCTGAA
TGAAGCCATACCAAACGACGAGCGTGACACCACGATGCCTGTAGCAATGGCAACAACGTTGCGCAAACTA
TTAACTGGCGAACTACTTACTCTAGCTTCCCGGCAACAATTAATAGACTGGATGGAGGCGGATAAAGTTG
CAGGACCACTTCTGCGCTCGGCCCTTCCGGCTGGCTGGTTTATTGCTGATAAATCTGGAGCCGGTGAGCG
TGGGTCTCGCGGTATCATTGCAGCACTGGGGCCAGATGGTAAGCCCTCCCGTATCGTAGTTATCTACACG
ACGGGGAGTCAGGCAACTATGGATGAACGAAATAGACAGATCGCTGAGATAGGTGCCTCACTGATTAAGC
ATTGGTAACTGTCAGACCAAGTTTACTCATATATACTTTAGATTGATTTAAAACTTCATTTTTAATTTAA
AAGGATCTAGGTGAAGATCCTTTTTGATAATCTCATGACCAAAATCCCTTAACGTGAGTTTTCGTTCCAC
TGAGCGTCAGACCCCGTAGAAAAGATCAAAGGATCTTCTTGAGATCCTTTTTTTCTGCGCGTAATCTGCT
GCTTGCAAACAAAAAAACCACCGCTACCAGCGGTGGTTTGTTTGCCGGATCAAGAGCTACCAACTCTTTT
TCCGAAGGTAACTGGCTTCAGCAGAGCGCAGATACCAAATACTGTTCTTCTAGTGTAGCCGTAGTTAGGC
CACCACTTCAAGAACTCTGTAGCACCGCCTACATACCTCGCTCTGCTAATCCTGTTACCAGTGGCTGCTG
CCAGTGGCGATAAGTCGTGTCTTACCGGGTTGGACTCAAGACGATAGTTACCGGATAAGGCGCAGCGGTC
GGGCTGAACGGGGGGTTCGTGCACACAGCCCAGCTTGGAGCGAACGACCTACACCGAACTGAGATACCTA
CAGCGTGAGCTATGAGAAAGCGCCACGCTTCCCGAAGGGAGAAAGGCGGACAGGTATCCGGTAAGCGGCA
GGGTCGGAACAGGAGAGCGCACGAGGGAGCTTCCAGGGGGAAACGCCTGGTATCTTTATAGTCCTGTCGG
GTTTCGCCACCTCTGACTTGAGCGTCGATTTTTGTGATGCTCGTCAGGGGGGCGGAGCCTATGGAAAAAC
GCCAGCAACGCGGCCTTTTTACGGTTCCTGGCCTTTTGCTGGCCTTTTGCTCACATGTTCTTTCCTGCGT
TATCCCCTGATTCTGTGGATAACCGTATTACCGCCTTTGAGTGAGCTGATACCGCTCGCCGCAGCCGAAC
GACCGAGCGCAGCGAGTCAGTGAGCGAGGAAGCGGAAGAGCGCCCAATACGCAAACCGCCTCTCCCCGCG
CGTTGGCCGATTCATTAATGCAGCGGATCCAGACATGATAAGATACATTGATGAGTTTGGACAAACCACA
ACTAGAATGCAGTGAAAAAAATGCTTTATTTGTGAAATTTGTGATGCTATTGCTTTATTTGTAACCATTA
TAAGCTGCAATAAACAAGTTAGCTTTTTGCAAAAGCCTAGGCCTCCAAAAAAGCCTCCTCACTACTTCTG
GAATAGCTCAGAGGCCGAGGCGGCCTCGGCCTCTGCATAAATAAAAAAAATTAGTCAGCCATGGGGCGGA
GAATGGGCGGAACTGGGCGGAGTTAGGGGCGGGATGGGCGGAGTTAGGGGCGGGACTATGGTTGCTGACT
AATTGAGATGCGGATCCGCTGGCACGACAGGTTTCCCGACTGGAAAGCGGGCAGTGAGCGCAACGCAATT
AATGTGAGTTAGCTCACTCATTAGGCACCCCAGGCTTTACACTTTATGCTTCCGGCTCGTATGTTGTGTG
GAATTGTGAGCGGATAACAATTTCACACAGGAAACAGCTATGACCATGATTACGCCAAGCTTGGGCTGCA
GGTCGAGGGATCTCCATAAGAGAAGAGGGACAGCTATGACTGGGAGTAGTCAGGAGAGGAGGAAAAATCT
GGCTAGTAAAACATGTAAGGAAAATTTTAGGGATGTTAAAGAAAAAAATAACACAAAACAAAATAT
